>Addgene plasmid #208836 | AAV-U6-sgMap3K13(1)-U6-sgMap3K13(2)-hSyn1-mCherry | addgene full sequence | sequence record 412517 | Addgene NGS Result
TGGGTGCACGAGTGGGTTACATCGAACTGGATCTCAACAGCGGTAAGATCCTTGAGAGTTTTCGCCCCGA
AGAACGTTTTCCAATGATGAGCACTTTTAAAGTTCTGCTATGTGGCGCGGTATTATCCCGTATTGACGCC
GGGCAAGAGCAACTCGGTCGCCGCATACACTATTCTCAGAATGACTTGGTTGAGTACTCACCAGTCACAG
AAAAGCATCTTACGGATGGCATGACAGTAAGAGAATTATGCAGTGCTGCCATAACCATGAGTGATAACAC
TGCGGCCAACTTACTTCTGACAACGATCGGAGGACCGAAGGAGCTAACCGCTTTTTTGCACAACATGGGG
GATCATGTAACTCGCCTTGATCGTTGGGAACCGGAGCTGAATGAAGCCATACCAAACGACGAGCGTGACA
CCACGATGCCTGTAGCAATGGCAACAACGTTGCGCAAACTATTAACTGGCGAACTACTTACTCTAGCTTC
CCGGCAACAATTAATAGACTGGATGGAGGCGGATAAAGTTGCAGGACCACTTCTGCGCTCGGCCCTTCCG
GCTGGCTGGTTTATTGCTGATAAATCTGGAGCCGGTGAGCGTGGGTCTCGCGGTATCATTGCAGCACTGG
GGCCAGATGGTAAGCCCTCCCGTATCGTAGTTATCTACACGACGGGGAGTCAGGCAACTATGGATGAACG
AAATAGACAGATCGCTGAGATAGGTGCCTCACTGATTAAGCATTGGTAACTGTCAGACCAAGTTTACTCA
TATATACTTTAGATTGATTTAAAACTTCATTTTTAATTTAAAAGGATCTAGGTGAAGATCCTTTTTGATA
ATCTCATGACCAAAATCCCTTAACGTGAGTTTTCGTTCCACTGAGCGTCAGACCCCGTAGAAAAGATCAA
AGGATCTTCTTGAGATCCTTTTTTTCTGCGCGTAATCTGCTGCTTGCAAACAAAAAAACCACCGCTACCA
GCGGTGGTTTGTTTGCCGGATCAAGAGCTACCAACTCTTTTTCCGAAGGTAACTGGCTTCAGCAGAGCGC
AGATACCAAATACTGTTCTTCTAGTGTAGCCGTAGTTAGGCCACCACTTCAAGAACTCTGTAGCACCGCC
TACATACCTCGCTCTGCTAATCCTGTTACCAGTGGCTGCTGCCAGTGGCGATAAGTCGTGTCTTACCGGG
TTGGACTCAAGACGATAGTTACCGGATAAGGCGCAGCGGTCGGGCTGAACGGGGGGTTCGTGCACACAGC
CCAGCTTGGAGCGAACGACCTACACCGAACTGAGATACCTACAGCGTGAGCTATGAGAAAGCGCCACGCT
TCCCGAAGGGAGAAAGGCGGACAGGTATCCGGTAAGCGGCAGGGTCGGAACAGGAGAGCGCACGAGGGAG
CTTCCAGGGGGAAACGCCTGGTATCTTTATAGTCCTGTCGGGTTTCGCCACCTCTGACTTGAGCGTCGAT
TTTTGTGATGCTCGTCAGGGGGGCGGAGCCTATGGAAAAACGCCAGCAACGCGGCCTTTTTACGGTTCCT
GGCCTTTTGCTGGCCTTTTGCTCACATGTCCTGCAGGCAGCTGCGCGCTCGCTCGCTCACTGAGGCCGCC
CGGGCGTCGGGCGACCTTTGGTCGCCCGGCCTCAGTGAGCGAGCGAGCGCGCAGAGAGGGAGTGGCCAAC
TCCATCACTAGGGGTTCCTGCGGCCGCACGCGTTCGAGAATGGCGCATGTGAGGGCCTATTTCCCATGAT
TCCTTCATATTTGCATATACGATACAAGGCTGTTAGAGAGATAATTGGAATTAATTTGACTGTAAACACA
AAGATATTAGTACAAAATACGTGACGTAGAAAGTAATAATTTCTTGGGTAGTTTGCAGTTTTAAAATTAT
GTTTTAAAATGGACTATCATATGCTTACCGTAACTTGAAAGTATTTCGATTTCTTGGCTTTATATATCTT
GTGGAAAGGACGAAACACCTCTGGGGAACAGCAACACTGGTTTTAGAGCTAGAAATAGCAAGTTAAAATA
AGGCTAGTCCGTTATCAACTTGAAAAAGTGGCACCGAGTCGGTGCTTTTTTGTTTTAGAGCTAGAAATAG
CAAGTTAAAATAAGGCTAGTCCGTTTTTAGCGCGTGCGCCAATTCTGCAGACAAATGGCTCTAGAGAGGG
CCTATTTCCCATGATTCCTTCATATTTGCATATACGATACAAGGCTGTTAGAGAGATAATTGGAATTAAT
TTGACTGTAAACACAAAGATATTAGTACAAAATACGTGACGTAGAAAGTAATAATTTCTTGGGTAGTTTG
CAGTTTTAAAATTATGTTTTAAAATGGACTATCATATGCTTACCGTAACTTGAAAGTATTTCGATTTCTT
GGCTTTATATATCTTGTGGAAAGGACGAAACACCGGTCACGGTGTATAATCTTGGTTTTAGAGCTAGAAA
TAGCAAGTTAAAATAAGGCTAGTCCGTTATCAACTTGAAAAAGTGGCACCGAGTCGGTGCTTTTTTGTTT
TAGAGCTAGAAATAGCAAGTTAAAATAAGGCTAGTCCGTTTTTAGCGCGTGCGCCAATTCTGCAGACAAA
TGGGGTACAAATTGGGCCCTGCGTATGAGTGCAAGTGGGTTTTAGGACCAGGATGAGGCGGGGTGGGGGT
GCCTACCTGACGACCGACCCCGACCCACTGGACAAGCACCCAACCCCCATTCCCCAAATTGCGCATCCCC
TATCAGAGAGGGGGAGGGGAAACAGGATGCGGCGAGGCGCGTGCGCACTGCCAGCTTCAGCACCGCGGAC
AGTGCCTTCGCCCCCGCCTGGCGGCGCGCGCCACCGCCGCCTCAGCACTGAAGGCGCGCTGACGTCACTC
GCCGGTCCCCCGCAAACTCCCCTTCCCGGCCACCTTGGTCGCGTCCGCGCCGCCGCCGGCCCAGCCGGAC
CGCACCACGCGAGGCGCGAGATAGGGGGGCACGGGCGCGACCATCTGCGCTGCGGCGCCGGCGACTCAGC
GCTGCCTCAGTCTGCGGTGGGCAGCGGAGGAGTCGTGTCGTGCCTGAGAGCGCAGTCGAGAAGGTACCGG
ATCCTCTAGAGTCGACATGGTGAGCAAGGGCGAGGAGGATAACATGGCCATCATCAAGGAGTTCATGCGC
TTCAAGGTGCACATGGAGGGCTCCGTGAACGGCCACGAGTTCGAGATCGAGGGCGAGGGCGAGGGCCGCC
CCTACGAGGGCACCCAGACCGCCAAGCTGAAGGTGACCAAGGGTGGCCCCCTGCCCTTCGCCTGGGACAT
CCTGTCCCCTCAGTTCATGTACGGCTCCAAGGCCTACGTGAAGCACCCCGCCGACATCCCCGACTACTTG
AAGCTGTCCTTCCCCGAGGGCTTCAAGTGGGAGCGCGTGATGAACTTCGAGGACGGCGGCGTGGTGACCG
TGACCCAGGACTCCTCCCTGCAGGACGGCGAGTTCATCTACAAGGTGAAGCTGCGCGGCACCAACTTCCC
CTCCGACGGCCCCGTAATGCAGAAGAAGACCATGGGCTGGGAGGCCTCCTCCGAGCGGATGTACCCCGAG
GACGGCGCCCTGAAGGGCGAGATCAAGCAGAGGCTGAAGCTGAAGGACGGCGGCCACTACGACGCTGAGG
TCAAGACCACCTACAAGGCCAAGAAGCCCGTGCAGCTGCCCGGCGCCTACAACGTCAACATCAAGTTGGA
CATCACCTCCCACAACGAGGACTACACCATCGTGGAACAGTACGAACGCGCCGAGGGCCGCCACTCCACC
GGCGGCATGGACGAGCTGTACAAGTAGTCCGGACTCAGATCTCGAGAGGAGGAGGAGGAGACAGACAGCA
GGATGCCCCACCTCGACAGCCCCGGCAGCTCCCAGCCGAGACGCTCCTTCCTCTCAAGGGTGATCAGGGC
AGCGCTACCGTTGCAGCTGCTTCTGCTGCTGCTGCTGCTCCTGGCCTGCCTGCTACCTGCCTCTGAAGAT
GACTACAGCTGCACCCAGGCCAACAACTTTGCCCGATCCTTCTACCCCATGCTGCGGTACACCAACGGGC
CACCTCCCACCTAGGAATTCGATATCAAGCTTATCGATACCGAGCGCTGCTCGAGAGATCTACGGGTGGC
ATCCCTGTGACCCCTCCCCAGTGCCTCTCCTGGCCCTGGAAGTTGCCACTCCAGTGCCCACCAGCCTTGT
CCTAATAAAATTAAGTTGCATCATTTTGTCTGACTAGGTGTCCTTCTATAATATTATGGGGTGGAGGGGG
GTGGTATGGAGCAAGGGGCAAGTTGGGAAGACAACCTGTAGGGCCTGCGGGGTCTATTGGGAACCAAGCT
GGAGTGCAGTGGCACAATCTTGGCTCACTGCAATCTCCGCCTCCTGGGTTCAAGCGATTCTCCTGCCTCA
GCCTCCCGAGTTGTTGGGATTCCAGGCATGCATGACCAGGCTCAGCTAATTTTTGTTTTTTTGGTAGAGA
CGGGGTTTCACCATATTGGCCAGGCTGGTCTCCAACTCCTAATCTCAGGTGATCTACCCACCTTGGCCTC
CCAAATTGCTGGGATTACAGGCGTGAACCACTGCTCCCTTCCCTGTCCTTCTGATTTTGTAGGTAACCAC
GTGCGGACCGAGCGGCCGCAGGAACCCCTAGTGATGGAGTTGGCCACTCCCTCTCTGCGCGCTCGCTCGC
TCACTGAGGCCGGGCGACCAAAGGTCGCCCGACGCCCGGGCTTTGCCCGGGCGGCCTCAGTGAGCGAGCG
AGCGCGCAGCTGCCTGCAGGGGCGCCTGATGCGGTATTTTCTCCTTACGCATCTGTGCGGTATTTCACAC
CGCATA
[95 nt withheld, positions 4837-4931]
T
[46 nt withheld, positions 4933-4978]
C
[141 nt withheld, positions 4980-5120]
CCTTTGACGTTGGAGTCCACGTTCTTT
[37 nt withheld, positions 5148-5184]
ACTCTATCTCGGGCTATTCTTTTGATTTATAAGGGATTTTGCCGATTTCGGTCTATTGGTTAAAAAATGA
GCTGATTTAACAAAAATTTAACGCGAATTTTAACAAAATATTAACGTTTACAATTTTATGGTGCACTCTC
AGTACAATCTGCTCTGATGCCGCATAGTTAAGCCAGCCCCGACACCCGCCAACACCCGCTGACGCGCCCT
GACGGGCTTGTCTGCTCCCGGCATCCGCTTACAGACAAGCTGTGACCGTCTCCGGGAGCTGCATGTGTCA
GAGGTTTTCACCGTCATCACCGAAACGCGCGAGACGAAAGGGCCTCGTGATACGCCTATTTTTATAGGTT
AATGTCATGATAATAATGGTTTCTTAGACGTCAGGTGGCACTTTTCGGGGAAATGTGCGCGGAACCCCTA
TTTGTTTATTTTTCTAAATACATTCAAATATGTATCCGCTCATGAGACAATAACCCTGATAAATGCTTCA
ATAATATTGAAAAAGGAAGAGTATGAGTATTCAACATTTCCGTGTCGCCCTTATTCCCTTTTTTGCGGCA
TTTTGCCTTCCTGTTTTTGCTCACCCAGAAACGCTGGTGAAAGTAAAAGATGCTGAAGATCAGT
Features (pLannotate 1.2.2; 23 found; start..end, strand, type, name):
    920..1508    +  rep_origin     ori: high-copy-number ColE1/pMB1/pBR322/pUC origin of replication
   1581..1608    +  repeat_region  AAV2 ITR (fragment): inverted terminal repeat of adeno-associated virus serotype 2 inverted
   1637..1664    +  repeat_region  AAV2 ITR (fragment): inverted terminal repeat of adeno-associated virus serotype 2 inverted
   1731..1971    +  promoter       U6 promoter: RNA polymerase III promoter for human U6 snRNA
   2000..2075    +  misc_RNA       gRNA scaffold: guide RNA scaffold for the Streptococcus pyogenes CRISPR/Cas9 system
   2082..2125    +  misc_RNA       gRNA scaffold (fragment): guide RNA scaffold for the Streptococcus pyogenes CRISPR/Cas9 system
   2166..2406    +  promoter       U6 promoter: RNA polymerase III promoter for human U6 snRNA
   2435..2510    +  misc_RNA       gRNA scaffold: guide RNA scaffold for the Streptococcus pyogenes CRISPR/Cas9 system
   2517..2560    +  misc_RNA       gRNA scaffold (fragment): guide RNA scaffold for the Streptococcus pyogenes CRISPR/Cas9 system
   2618..3065    +  promoter       hSyn promoter: human synapsin I promoter; confers neuron-specific expression (Kügler et al., 2003)
   3079..3096    +  misc_feature   MCS (fragment): pUC18/19 multiple cloning site
   3097..3807    +  CDS            mCherry: monomeric derivative of DsRed fluorescent protein (Shaner et al., 2004) mammalian codon-optimized
   3808..3826    +  misc_feature   MCS (fragment): multiple cloning site
   3895..4071    +  CDS            SYNE3 (fragment): SYNE3_HUMAN - Also known as C14orf139 From Homo sapiens (Human).
   4073..4102    +  misc_feature   MCS (fragment): pBluescript multiple cloning site
   4124..4600    +  polyA_signal   hGH poly(A) signal: human growth hormone polyadenylation signal
   4640..4780    +  repeat_region  AAV2 ITR: inverted terminal repeat of adeno-associated virus serotype 2 inverted
   4785..4836    -  misc_feature   bom (fragment): basis of mobility region from pBR322
   4855..5310    +  rep_origin     f1 ori (sequence partly withheld): f1 bacteriophage origin of replication; arrow indicates direction of (+) strand synthesis
   5311..5360    -  misc_feature   bom (fragment): basis of mobility region from pBR322
   5462..5497    -  CDS            rop (fragment): Rop protein, which maintains plasmids at low copy number; rop
   5592..5696    +  promoter       AmpR promoter: bla
   5697..749     +  CDS            AmpR (across the origin): β-lactamase; bla; confers resistance to ampicillin, carbenicillin, and related antibiotics
