[The description below was written by a language model from this plasmid's Addgene catalogue record and pLannotate feature annotations shown in this document.]
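Description:
AAV-U6-sgMap3K13(1)-U6-sgMap3K13(2)-hSyn1-mCherry is an adeno-associated virus transfer plasmid for CRISPR knockout of Map3K13 (LZK) in neurons. It was derived from the pX552 sgRNA-delivery vector on a pAAV backbone. It is maintained in bacteria through a high-copy ColE1/pUC-type origin with ampicillin selection (AmpR under its own bla promoter), and it also carries an f1 phage origin. The payload is flanked by AAV2 inverted terminal repeats, which direct replication and packaging of the intervening DNA into AAV particles. In the sequence annotation the downstream ITR is detected intact. The upstream one appears only as two short fragments, which may reflect the difficulty of sequencing these repeats or a partial deletion; the record does not resolve this.

Between the ITRs sit two tandem cassettes, each with a human U6 RNA polymerase III promoter driving a guide RNA fused to the Streptococcus pyogenes Cas9 scaffold, so two different guides against Map3K13 are expressed from one genome. No Cas9 coding sequence is annotated, so the nuclease must be supplied separately. Downstream, the neuron-specific human synapsin I promoter drives mCherry, terminated by the human growth hormone polyadenylation signal, so that transduced neurons are labelled red. The depositor states that mCherry replaced the GFP-KASH reporter of the parent vector. The annotation still finds a nesprin (SYNE3) fragment shortly after the mCherry coding sequence, probably a remnant of the KASH domain, and the record does not say whether it is translated. The associated study concerns DLK-mediated neurodegeneration and remyelination.
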