Addgene plasmid #208836: AAV-U6-sgMap3K13(1)-U6-sgMap3K13(2)-hSyn1-mCherry
Purpose: Knockout of Map3K13 (LZK) using tandem sgRNAs, expresses mCherry under the hSyn1 promoter
Depositing lab: Ben Emery. Depositing organization: Oregon Health & Science University. Publication: Remyelination protects neurons from DLK-mediated neurodegeneration. Duncan GJ, Ingram SD, Emberley K, Hill J, Cordano C, Abdelhak A, McCane M, Jenks JE, Jabassini N, Ananth K, Ferrara SJ, Stedelin B, Sivyer B, Aicher SA, Scanlan TS, Watkins TA, Mishra A, Nelson JW, Green AJ, Emery B. Nat Commun. 2024 Oct 23;15(1):9148. doi: 10.1038/s41467-024-53429-5. PubMed 39443516.
Backbone
  Vector backbone: pAAV
  Backbone manufacturer: Hewitt Lab
  Modifications to backbone: pX552 (Addgene #60958) was modified with additional of sgRNAs targeting Map3K13 with a replacement of GFP-KASH with mCherry coding sequence from Addgene #87916
  Vector type: Mammalian Expression, Bacterial Expression, AAV, CRISPR
Growth in bacteria
  Bacterial resistance: Ampicillin, 100 μg/mL
  Growth temperature: 30°C
  Growth strain: NEB Stable
  Copy number: High Copy
Gene/Insert
  Gene/Insert name: mCherry
  gRNA/shRNA sequence: sgMap3K13(1) / sgDMap3K13(2)
  Species: Discosoma
  Promoter: hSyn1
  Cloning method: Restriction Enzyme; 5′ cloning site MluI (not destroyed); 3′ cloning site ApaI (not destroyed)
  Sequencing primers: 5′ CCCCGTAATGCAGAAGAAGA; 3′ TTGGTCACCTTCAGCTTGG
Terms and licenses: Academic/Nonprofit Terms; Industry Terms: Not Available to Industry
Depositor comments: pX552 (Addgene #60958) was modified with additional of sgRNAs targeting Map3K13 with a replacement of GFP-KASH with mCherry coding sequence from Addgene #87916
How to cite: AAV-U6-sgMap3K13(1)-U6-sgMap3K13(2)-hSyn1-mCherry was a gift from Ben Emery (Addgene plasmid # 208836 ; http://n2t.net/addgene:208836 ; RRID:Addgene_208836)
